>Addgene plasmid #221866 | pET-28b(+)_N-His_NEDD8 | addgene full sequence | sequence record 438398 | Addgene NGS Result
TGGCGAATGGG
[124 nt withheld, positions 12-135]
C
[91 nt withheld, positions 137-227]
A
[49 nt withheld, positions 229-277]
CCTTTGACGTTGGAGTCCACGTTCTTT
[37 nt withheld, positions 305-341]
ACCCTATCTCGGTCTATTCTTTTGATTTATAAGGGATTTTGCCGATTTCGGCCTATTGGTTAAAAAATGA
GCTGATTTAACAAAAATTTAACGCGAATTTTAACAAAATATTAACGTTTACAATTTCAGGTGGCACTTTT
CGGGGAAATGTGCGCGGAACCCCTATTTGTTTATTTTTCTAAATACATTCAAATATGTATCCGCTCATGA
ATTAATTCTTAGAAAAACTCATCGAGCATCAAATGAAACTGCAATTTATTCATATCAGGATTATCAATAC
CATATTTTTGAAAAAGCCGTTTCTGTAATGAAGGAGAAAACTCACCGAGGCAGTTCCATAGGATGGCAAG
ATCCTGGTATCGGTCTGCGATTCCGACTCGTCCAACATCAATACAACCTATTAATTTCCCCTCGTCAAAA
ATAAGGTTATCAAGTGAGAAATCACCATGAGTGACGACTGAATCCGGTGAGAATGGCAAAAGTTTATGCA
TTTCTTTCCAGACTTGTTCAACAGGCCAGCCATTACGCTCGTCATCAAAATCACTCGCATCAACCAAACC
GTTATTCATTCGTGATTGCGCCTGAGCGAGACGAAATACGCGATCGCTGTTAAAAGGACAATTACAAACA
GGAATCGAATGCAACCGGCGCAGGAACACTGCCAGCGCATCAACAATATTTTCACCTGAATCAGGATATT
CTTCTAATACCTGGAATGCTGTTTTCCCGGGGATCGCAGTGGTGAGTAACCATGCATCATCAGGAGTACG
GATAAAATGCTTGATGGTCGGAAGAGGCATAAATTCCGTCAGCCAGTTTAGTCTGACCATCTCATCTGTA
ACATCATTGGCAACGCTACCTTTGCCATGTTTCAGAAACAACTCTGGCGCATCGGGCTTCCCATACAATC
GATAGATTGTCGCACCTGATTGCCCGACATTATCGCGAGCCCATTTATACCCATATAAATCAGCATCCAT
GTTGGAATTTAATCGCGGCCTAGAGCAAGACGTTTCCCGTTGAATATGGCTCATAACACCCCTTGTATTA
CTGTTTATGTAAGCAGACAGTTTTATTGTTCATGACCAAAATCCCTTAACGTGAGTTTTCGTTCCACTGA
GCGTCAGACCCCGTAGAAAAGATCAAAGGATCTTCTTGAGATCCTTTTTTTCTGCGCGTAATCTGCTGCT
TGCAAACAAAAAAACCACCGCTACCAGCGGTGGTTTGTTTGCCGGATCAAGAGCTACCAACTCTTTTTCC
GAAGGTAACTGGCTTCAGCAGAGCGCAGATACCAAATACTGTCCTTCTAGTGTAGCCGTAGTTAGGCCAC
CACTTCAAGAACTCTGTAGCACCGCCTACATACCTCGCTCTGCTAATCCTGTTACCAGTGGCTGCTGCCA
GTGGCGATAAGTCGTGTCTTACCGGGTTGGACTCAAGACGATAGTTACCGGATAAGGCGCAGCGGTCGGG
CTGAACGGGGGGTTCGTGCACACAGCCCAGCTTGGAGCGAACGACCTACACCGAACTGAGATACCTACAG
CGTGAGCTATGAGAAAGCGCCACGCTTCCCGAAGGGAGAAAGGCGGACAGGTATCCGGTAAGCGGCAGGG
TCGGAACAGGAGAGCGCACGAGGGAGCTTCCAGGGGGAAACGCCTGGTATCTTTATAGTCCTGTCGGGTT
TCGCCACCTCTGACTTGAGCGTCGATTTTTGTGATGCTCGTCAGGGGGGCGGAGCCTATGGAAAAACGCC
AGCAACGCGGCCTTTTTACGGTTCCTGGCCTTTTGCTGGCCTTTTGCTCACATGTTCTTTCCTGCGTTAT
CCCCTGATTCTGTGGATAACCGTATTACCGCCTTTGAGTGAGCTGATACCGCTCGCCGCAGCCGAACGAC
CGAGCGCAGCGAGTCAGTGAGCGAGGAAGCGGAAGAGCGCCTGATGCGGTATTTTCTCCTTACGCATCTG
TGCGGTATTTCACACCGCATATATGGTGCACTCTCAGTACAATCTGCTCTGATGCCGCATAGTTAAGCCA
GTATACACTCCGCTATCGCTACGTGACTGGGTCATGGCTGCGCCCCGACACCCGCCAACACCCGCTGACG
CGCCCTGACGGGCTTGTCTGCTCCCGGCATCCGCTTACAGACAAGCTGTGACCGTCTCCGGGAGCTGCAT
GTGTCAGAGGTTTTCACCGTCATCACCGAAACGCGCGAGGCAGCTGCGGTAAAGCTCATCAGCGTGGTCG
TGAAGCGATTCACAGATGTCTGCCTGTTCATCCGCGTCCAGCTCGTTGAGTTTCTCCAGAAGCGTTAATG
TCTGGCTTCTGATAAAGCGGGCCATGTTAAGGGCGGTTTTTTCCTGTTTGGTCACTGATGCCTCCGTGTA
AGGGGGATTTCTGTTCATGGGGGTAATGATACCGATGAAACGAGAGAGGATGCTCACGATACGGGTTACT
GATGATGAACATGCCCGGTTACTGGAACGTTGTGAGGGTAAACAACTGGCGGTATGGATGCGGCGGGACC
AGAGAAAAATCACTCAGGGTCAATGCCAGCGCTTCGTTAATACAGATGTAGGTGTTCCACAGGGTAGCCA
GCAGCATCCTGCGATGCAGATCCGGAACATAATGGTGCAGGGCGCTGACTTCCGCGTTTCCAGACTTTAC
GAAACACGGAAACCGAAGACCATTCATGTTGTTGCTCAGGTCGCAGACGTTTTGCAGCAGCAGTCGCTTC
ACGTTCGCTCGCGTATCGGTGATTCATTCTGCTAACCAGTAAGGCAACCCCGCCAGCCTAGCCGGGTCCT
CAACGACAGGAGCACGATCATGCGCACCCGTGGGGCCGCCATGCCGGCGATAATGGCCTGCTTCTCGCCG
AAACGTTTGGTGGCGGGACCAGTGACGAAGGCTTGAGCGAGGGCGTGCAAGATTCCGAATACCGCAAGCG
ACAGGCCGATCATCGTCGCGCTCCAGCGAAAGCGGTCCTCGCCGAAAATGACCCAGAGCGCTGCCGGCAC
CTGTCCTACGAGTTGCATGATAAAGAAGACAGTCATAAGTGCGGCGACGATAGTCATGCCCCGCGCCCAC
CGGAAGGAGCTGACTGGGTTGAAGGCTCTCAAGGGCATCGGTCGAGATCCCGGTGCCTAATGAGTGAGCT
AACTTACATTAATTGCGTTGCGCTCACTGCCCGCTTTCCAGTCGGGAAACCTGTCGTGCCAGCTGCATTA
ATGAATCGGCCAACGCGCGGGGAGAGGCGGTTTGCGTATTGGGCGCCAGGGTGGTTTTTCTTTTCACCAG
TGAGACGGGCAACAGCTGATTGCCCTTCACCGCCTGGCCCTGAGAGAGTTGCAGCAAGCGGTCCACGCTG
GTTTGCCCCAGCAGGCGAAAATCCTGTTTGATGGTGGTTAACGGCGGGATATAACATGAGCTGTCTTCGG
TATCGTCGTATCCCACTACCGAGATATCCGCACCAACGCGCAGCCCGGACTCGGTAATGGCGCGCATTGC
GCCCAGCGCCATCTGATCGTTGGCAACCAGCATCGCAGTGGGAACGATGCCCTCATTCAGCATTTGCATG
GTTTGTTGAAAACCGGACATGGCACTCCAGTCGCCTTCCCGTTCCGCTATCGGCTGAATTTGATTGCGAG
TGAGATATTTATGCCAGCCAGCCAGACGCAGACGCGCCGAGACAGAACTTAATGGGCCCGCTAACAGCGC
GATTTGCTGGTGACCCAATGCGACCAGATGCTCCACGCCCAGTCGCGTACCGTCTTCATGGGAGAAAATA
ATACTGTTGATGGGTGTCTGGTCAGAGACATCAAGAAATAACGCCGGAACATTAGTGCAGGCAGCTTCCA
CAGCAATGGCATCCTGGTCATCCAGCGGATAGTTAATGATCAGCCCACTGACGCGTTGCGCGAGAAGATT
GTGCACCGCCGCTTTACAGGCTTCGACGCCGCTTCGTTCTACCATCGACACCACCACGCTGGCACCCAGT
TGATCGGCGCGAGATTTAATCGCCGCGACAATTTGCGACGGCGCGTGCAGGGCCAGACTGGAGGTGGCAA
CGCCAATCAGCAACGACTGTTTGCCCGCCAGTTGTTGTGCCACGCGGTTGGGAATGTAATTCAGCTCCGC
CATCGCCGCTTCCACTTTTTCCCGCGTTTTCGCAGAAACGTGGCTGGCCTGGTTCACCACGCGGGAAACG
GTCTGATAAGAGACACCGGCATACTCTGCGACATCGTATAACGTTACTGGTTTCACATTCACCACCCTGA
ATTGACTCTCTTCCGGGCGCTATCATGCCATACCGCGAAAGGTTTTGCGCCATTCGATGGTGTCCGGGAT
CTCGACGCTCTCCCTTATGCGACTCCTGCATTAGGAAGCAGCCCAGTAGTAGGTTGAGGCCGTTGAGCAC
CGCCGCCGCAAGGAATGGTGCATGCAAGGAGATGGCGCCCAACAGTCCCCCGGCCACGGGGCCTGCCACC
ATACCCACGCCGAAACAAGCGCTCATGAGCCCGAAGTGGCGAGCCCGATCTTCCCCATCGGTGATGTCGG
CGATATAGGCGCCAGCAACCGCACCTGTGGCGCCGGTGATGCCGGCCACGATGCGTCCGGCGTAGAGGAT
CGAGATCTCGATCCCGCGAAATTAATACGACTCACTATAGGGGAATTGTGAGCGGATAACAATTCCCCTC
TAGAAATAATTTTGTTTAACTTTAAGAAGGAGATATACCATGGGCAGCAGCCATCATCATCATCATCACA
GCAGCGGCCTGGTGCCGCGCGGCAGCCAT
[228 nt withheld, positions 5131-5358]
TAAGGATCCGAATTCGAGCTCCGTCGACAAGCTTGCGGCCGCACTCGAGCACCACCACCACCACCACTGA
GATCCGGCTGCTAACAAAGCCCGAAAGGAAGCTGAGTTGGCTGCTGCCACCGCTGAGCAATAACTAGCAT
AACCCCTTGGGGCCTCTAAACGGGTCTTGAGGGGTTTTTTGCTGAAAGGAGGAACTATATCCGGAT
Features (pLannotate 1.2.2; 21 found; start..end, strand, type, name):
     12..467     +  rep_origin     f1 ori (sequence partly withheld): f1 bacteriophage origin of replication; arrow indicates direction of (+) strand synthesis
    494..551     +  promoter       AmpR promoter (fragment): bla
    560..1375    -  CDS            KanR: aminoglycoside phosphotransferase; aph(3')-Ia; confers resistance to kanamycin in bacteria or G418 (Geneticin®) in eukaryotes
   1497..2085    +  rep_origin     ori: high-copy-number ColE1/pMB1/pBR322/pUC origin of replication
   2271..2413    -  misc_feature   bom: basis of mobility region from pBR322
   2515..2706    -  CDS            rop: Rop protein, which maintains plasmids at low copy number; rop
   2723..3103    +  CDS            YPB1_ECOLX: Protein predicted: Swiss-Prot protein existence level 4. From Escherichia coli.
   3175..3466    -  CDS            TcR (fragment): tetracycline efflux protein; tet; confers resistance to tetracycline
   3481..3502    -  protein_bind   CAP binding site: CAP binding activates transcription in the presence of cAMP. E. coli catabolite activator protein
   3515..4597    -  CDS            lacI: lac repressor; lacI; The lac repressor binds to the lac operator to inhibit transcription in E. coli. This inhibition can be relieved by adding lactose or isopropyl-β-D-thiogalactopyranoside (IPTG).
   4598..4675    -  promoter       lacI promoter: lacI
   4683..4962    -  CDS            TcR (fragment): tetracycline efflux protein; tet; confers resistance to tetracycline
   4984..5002    +  promoter       T7 promoter: promoter for bacteriophage T7 RNA polymerase
   5003..5027    +  protein_bind   lac operator: The lac repressor binds to the lac operator to inhibit transcription in E. coli. This inhibition can be relieved by adding lactose or isopropyl-β-D-thiogalactopyranoside (IPTG). lac repressor encoded by lacI
   5042..5064    +  RBS            RBS: efficient ribosome binding site from bacteriophage T7 gene 10 (Olins and Rangwala, 1989)
   5083..5099    +  CDS            capTEV™ (fragment): composite tag for in vivo biotinylation, TEV protease cleavage, and 6xHis tagging
   5110..5127    +  CDS            thrombin site: thrombin recognition and cleavage site
   5131..5358    +  CDS            NEDD8 (fragment) (sequence withheld): NEDD8_HUMAN - Experimental evidence at protein level: Swiss-Prot protein existence level 1. Ubiquitin-like protein which plays an important role in cell cycle control and embryogenesis. Covalent attachment to its substrates requires prior activation by the E1 complex UBE1C-APPBP1 and linkage to the E2 enzyme UBE2M. Attachment of NEDD8 to cullins activates their associated E3 ubiquitin ligase activity, and thus promotes polyubiquitination and proteasomal degradation of cyclins and other regulatory proteins. From Homo sapiens (Human).
   5408..5425    +  CDS            9xHis (fragment): 9xHis affinity tag
   5435..5484    +  CDS            SET1 (fragment): solubility-enhancement tag derived from T7 phage gene 10B
   5492..5539    +  terminator     T7 terminator: transcription terminator for bacteriophage T7 RNA polymerase
