[The description below was written by a language model from this plasmid's Addgene catalogue record and pLannotate feature annotations shown in this document.]
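Description:
pET-28b(+)_N-His_NEDD8 is a 5,564 bp bacterial expression plasmid built on the pET28b(+) backbone for producing human NEDD8 in E. coli. It is maintained through a ColE1/pMB1-type origin, with the bom mobility region and the rop gene also annotated, and is selected with kanamycin via the aph(3')-Ia aminoglycoside phosphotransferase gene. An f1 phage origin is also present. The catalogue lists the plasmid as high copy, although rop is normally associated with copy-number restraint. Short annotations for tetracycline-resistance fragments and a predicted E. coli ORF appear to be pBR322-derived backbone remnants rather than functional parts.

The payload is a codon-optimised open reading frame for mature wild-type human NEDD8, cloned between NdeI and BamHI sites that are both retained. The annotated coding region spans 228 nt, consistent with the processed form of this ubiquitin-like protein rather than the full precursor. Transcription is driven by the T7 promoter, followed by a lac operator and the T7 gene 10 ribosome binding site, and ends at the T7 terminator. The plasmid-borne lacI gene supplies repressor, so expression is held off until induction with IPTG in a host that provides T7 RNA polymerase. The backbone adds an N-terminal 6xHis tag and a thrombin cleavage site, allowing metal-affinity purification and subsequent tag removal; the short "capTEV" hit corresponds to this His tag. The downstream His-tag and T7 gene 10-like fragments are backbone sequences lying after the insert and are presumably not translated, though the record does not show the stop codon. The recombinant NEDD8 is suited to biochemical work such as in vitro NEDDylation assays, in line with the associated study of DNA polymerase eta modification.
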