Addgene plasmid #221866: pET-28b(+)_N-His_NEDD8
Purpose: Expresses mature WT human NEDD8 with a HIS tag in E. coli
Depositing lab: Roger Woodgate. Depositing organization: National Institute of Child Health and Human Development (NICHD). Publication: Human DNA polymerase eta is regulated by mutually exclusive mono-ubiquitination and mono-NEDDylation. Moreno NC, Korchak EJ, Latancia MT, D'Orlando DA, Adegbenro T, Barnes RP, Bezsonova I, Woodgate R, Ashton NW. Nucleic Acids Res. 2026 Feb 5;54(4):gkag098. doi: 10.1093/nar/gkag098. PubMed 41693564.
Backbone
  Vector backbone: pET28b (+)
  Total vector size (bp): 5564
  Vector type: Bacterial Expression
Growth in bacteria
  Bacterial resistance: Kanamycin, 50 μg/mL
  Growth temperature: 37°C
  Growth strain: DH5alpha
  Copy number: High Copy
Gene/Insert
  Gene/Insert name: NEDD8
  Species: H. sapiens (human)
  Mutation: Codon optimised for expression in E. coli
  Entrez Gene: NEDD8 (a.k.a. NEDD-8)
  Promoter: T7
  Tag / fusion protein: 6x His - thrombin cleavage site (N terminal on backbone)
  Cloning method: Restriction Enzyme; 5′ cloning site NdeI (not destroyed); 3′ cloning site BamHI (not destroyed)
  Sequencing primers: 5′ TAATACGACTCACTATAGGG
Terms and licenses: Academic/Nonprofit Terms; Industry Terms: Not Available to Industry
Depositor comments: Please visit https://doi.org/10.1101/2024.10.12.618026 for bioRxiv preprint.
How to cite: pET-28b(+)_N-His_NEDD8 was a gift from Roger Woodgate (Addgene plasmid # 221866 ; http://n2t.net/addgene:221866 ; RRID:Addgene_221866)
